Addgene plasmid #219202: SFFV-MBD4-Brd 260
Purpose: Transcription factor MBD4 with a specific barcode assigned.
Depositing lab: Filipe Pereira. Depositing organization: Center for Neuroscience and Cell Biology, University of Coimbra. Publication: A combinatorial transcription factor screening platform for immune cell reprogramming. Kurochkin I, Altman AR, Caiado I, Pertiga-Cabral D, Halitzki E, Minaeva M, Zimmermannova O, Henriques-Oliveira L, Klein D, Nair M, Oliveira D, Cajal LR, Knittel R, Feick C, Ringner M, Martin M, Cirovic B, Pires CF, Rosa FF, Sitnicka E, Theis FJ, Pereira CF. Cell Syst. 2026 Jan 21;17(1):101457. doi: 10.1016/j.cels.2025.101457. Epub 2026 Jan 14. PubMed 41539305.
Backbone
  Vector backbone: SFFV-MCS
  Backbone size w/o insert (bp): 6638
  Vector type: Lentiviral
Growth in bacteria
  Bacterial resistance: Ampicillin, 100 μg/mL
  Growth temperature: 37°C
  Growth strain: NEB Stable
  Copy number: High Copy
Gene/Insert
  Gene/Insert name: MBD4
  Species: H. sapiens (human)
  Insert size (bp): 1725
  Entrez Gene: MBD4 (a.k.a. MED1, TPDS2, UVM1)
  Promoter: The spleen focus-forming virus (SFFV) promoter
  Cloning method: Restriction Enzyme; 5′ cloning site Bsp119I (not destroyed); 3′ cloning site BstHI (not destroyed)
Terms and licenses: Academic/Nonprofit Terms; Industry Terms: Not Available to Industry
Depositor comments: Barcode sequence cloned into XbaI restriction site. Design of plasmid is as follows: SFFV-[TF sequence]-WPRE-[Barcode sequence].
How to cite: SFFV-MBD4-Brd 260 was a gift from Filipe Pereira (Addgene plasmid # 219202 ; http://n2t.net/addgene:219202 ; RRID:Addgene_219202)
