[The description below was written by a language model from this plasmid's Addgene catalogue record and pLannotate feature annotations shown in this document.]
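Description:
SFFV-MBD4-Brd 260 is a third-generation-style, self-inactivating HIV-1 lentiviral transfer plasmid built on the SFFV-MCS backbone, carrying the human MBD4 open reading frame together with a construct-specific DNA barcode. It is propagated in E. coli as a high-copy plasmid through a ColE1/pUC-type origin and selected with ampicillin via the β-lactamase gene. Remnants of a pBluescript-type cloning vector (f1 ori, lacZα and lac promoter/operator fragments, T7 and T3 promoters) are also annotated. The viral portion begins with an RSV enhancer/promoter fused to a truncated 5' LTR, which drives Tat-independent production of the genomic RNA in packaging cells. This is followed by the Ψ packaging signal with a partial gag sequence, the RRE for Rev-dependent nuclear export, and the cPPT/CTS element, which aids nuclear import of the reverse-transcribed genome. A ΔU3 3' LTR renders the integrated provirus self-inactivating, and an SV40 poly(A) signal and SV40 origin lie downstream.

Within the provirus, the spleen focus-forming virus (SFFV) LTR promoter, which gives strong expression in haematopoietic and many other mammalian cell types, drives MBD4, a methyl-CpG-binding protein with mismatch-specific DNA glycosylase activity. A WPRE follows the coding sequence to enhance transcript stability and expression. According to the depositor, the barcode was cloned into an XbaI site after the WPRE, giving the layout SFFV–TF–WPRE–barcode; it is not annotated separately in the feature table. No tag, reporter or mammalian selection marker is annotated. The barcode's position within the transcribed region should allow the delivered factor to be identified from sequencing readouts. This fits the construct's role as one member of a barcoded transcription factor library for combinatorial immune cell reprogramming screens.
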