Features (pLannotate 1.2.2; 29 found; start..end, strand, type, name):
     94..112     -  promoter       T7 promoter: promoter for bacteriophage T7 RNA polymerase
    120..275     +  CDS            lacZα (fragment): LacZα fragment of β-galactosidase; lacZ fragment
    280..708     +  rep_origin     f1 ori (sequence partly withheld): f1 bacteriophage origin of replication; arrow indicates direction of (+) strand synthesis
    761..865     +  promoter       AmpR promoter: bla
    866..1726    +  CDS            AmpR: β-lactamase; bla; confers resistance to ampicillin, carbenicillin, and related antibiotics
   1897..2485    +  rep_origin     ori: high-copy-number ColE1/pMB1/pBR322/pUC origin of replication
   2668..2760    +  CDS            lacI (fragment): lac repressor; lacI; The lac repressor binds to the lac operator to inhibit transcription in E. coli. This inhibition can be relieved by adding lactose or isopropyl-β-D-thiogalactopyranoside (IPTG).
   2773..2794    +  protein_bind   CAP binding site: CAP binding activates transcription in the presence of cAMP. E. coli catabolite activator protein
   2809..2839    +  promoter       lac promoter: promoter for the E. coli lac operon
   2847..2863    +  protein_bind   lac operator: The lac repressor binds to the lac operator to inhibit transcription in E. coli. This inhibition can be relieved by adding lactose or isopropyl-β-D-thiogalactopyranoside (IPTG). lac repressor encoded by lacI
   2908..2926    +  promoter       T3 promoter: promoter for bacteriophage T3 RNA polymerase
   2954..3180    +  promoter       RSV promoter: Rous sarcoma virus enhancer/promoter
   3181..3361    +  LTR            5' LTR (truncated): truncated 5' long terminal repeat (LTR) from HIV-1
   3408..3533    +  misc_feature   HIV-1 Ψ: packaging signal of human immunodeficiency virus type 1
   3517..3880    +  CDS            HIV-1 gag (fragment): gag protein from human immunodeficiency virus 1; gag
   4026..4259    +  misc_feature   RRE: The Rev response element (RRE) of HIV-1 allows for Rev-dependent mRNA export from the nucleus to the cytoplasm.
   4636..4736    +  CDS            Rev (fragment): human immunodeficiency virus 1 (HIV-1) Rev protein; rev; enhances nuclear export of unspliced and incompletely spliced viral mRNAs
   4755..4872    +  misc_feature   cPPT/CTS: central polypurine tract and central termination sequence of HIV-1
   4906..5307    +  promoter       SFFV promoter: spleen focus-forming virus long terminal repeat (LTR) promoter
   5317..5340    +  misc_feature   MCS (fragment): pBluescript multiple cloning site
   5365..7086    +  CDS            MBD4 (sequence partly withheld): MBD4_HUMAN - Also known as MED1. Experimental evidence at protein level: Swiss-Prot protein existence level 1. Mismatch-specific DNA N-glycosylase involved in DNA repair. Has thymine glycosylase activity and is specific for G:T mismatches within methylated and unmethylated CpG sites. Can also remove uracil or 5-fluorouracil in G:U mismatches. Has no lyase activity. Was first identified as methyl-CpG-binding protein. From Homo sapiens (Human).
   7097..7122    +  misc_feature   MCS (fragment): pBluescript multiple cloning site
   7122..7181    +  CDS            S (fragment): HBSAG_WHV6 - Experimental evidence at transcript level: Swiss-Prot protein existence level 2. The middle envelope protein plays an important role in the budding of the virion. It is involved in the induction of budding in a nucleocapsid independent way. In this process the majority of envelope proteins bud to form subviral lipoprotein particles of 22 nm of diameter that do not contain a nucleocapsid (By similarity). From Woodchuck hepatitis B virus (isolate w64/pWS23) (WHV).
   7313..7716    +  misc_feature   WPRE: woodchuck hepatitis virus posttranscriptional regulatory element
   7774..7833    +  CDS            nef (fragment): NEF_HV1Z2 - Experimental evidence at protein level: Swiss-Prot protein existence level 1. Extracellular Nef protein targets CD4(+) T-lymphocytes for apoptosis by interacting with CXCR4 surface receptors. From Human immunodeficiency virus type 1 group M subtype D (isolate Z2/CDC-Z34) (HIV-1).
   7835..8068    +  LTR            3' LTR (ΔU3): self-inactivating 3' long terminal repeat (LTR) from HIV-1
   8140..8261    +  polyA_signal   SV40 poly(A) signal: SV40 polyadenylation signal
   8280..8301    +  rep_origin     SV40 ori (fragment): SV40 origin of replication
   8301..73      +  rep_origin     SV40 ori (across the origin): SV40 origin of replication
>Addgene plasmid #219202 | SFFV-MBD4-Brd 260 | addgene full sequence | sequence record 448980 | Addgene NGS Result
ATTTATGCAGAGGCCGAGGCCGCCTCGGCCTCTGAGCTATTCCAGAAGTAGTGAGGAGGCTTTTTTGGAG
GCCTAGGGACGTACCCAATTCGCCCTATAGTGAGTCGTATTACGCGCGCTCACTGGCCGTCGTTTTACAA
CGTCGTGACTGGGAAAACCCTGGCGTTACCCAACTTAATCGCCTTGCAGCACATCCCCCTTTCGCCAGCT
GGCGTAATAGCGAAGAGGCCCGCACCGATCGCCCTTCCCAACAGTTGCGCAGCCTGAATGGCGAATGGG
[124 nt withheld, positions 280-403]
C
[91 nt withheld, positions 405-495]
A
[49 nt withheld, positions 497-545]
CCTTTGACGTTGGAGTCCACGTTCTTT
[37 nt withheld, positions 573-609]
ACCCTATCTCGGTCTATTCTTTTGATTTATAAGGGATTTTGCCGATTTCGGCCTATTGGTTAAAAAATGA
GCTGATTTAACAAAAATTTAACGCGAATTTTAACAAAATATTAACGCTTACAATTTAGGTGGCACTTTTC
GGGGAAATGTGCGCGGAACCCCTATTTGTTTATTTTTCTAAATACATTCAAATATGTATCCGCTCATGAG
ACAATAACCCTGATAAATGCTTCAATAATATTGAAAAAGGAAGAGTATGAGTATTCAACATTTCCGTGTC
GCCCTTATTCCCTTTTTTGCGGCATTTTGCCTTCCTGTTTTTGCTCACCCAGAAACGCTGGTGAAAGTAA
AAGATGCTGAAGATCAGTTGGGTGCACGAGTGGGTTACATCGAACTGGATCTCAACAGCGGTAAGATCCT
TGAGAGTTTTCGCCCCGAAGAACGTTTTCCAATGATGAGCACTTTTAAAGTTCTGCTATGTGGCGCGGTA
TTATCCCGTATTGACGCCGGGCAAGAGCAACTCGGTCGCCGCATACACTATTCTCAGAATGACTTGGTTG
AGTACTCACCAGTCACAGAAAAGCATCTTACGGATGGCATGACAGTAAGAGAATTATGCAGTGCTGCCAT
AACCATGAGTGATAACACTGCGGCCAACTTACTTCTGACAACGATCGGAGGACCGAAGGAGCTAACCGCT
TTTTTGCACAACATGGGGGATCATGTAACTCGCCTTGATCGTTGGGAACCGGAGCTGAATGAAGCCATAC
CAAACGACGAGCGTGACACCACGATGCCTGTAGCAATGGCAACAACGTTGCGCAAACTATTAACTGGCGA
ACTACTTACTCTAGCTTCCCGGCAACAATTAATAGACTGGATGGAGGCGGATAAAGTTGCAGGACCACTT
CTGCGCTCGGCCCTTCCGGCTGGCTGGTTTATTGCTGATAAATCTGGAGCCGGTGAGCGTGGGTCTCGCG
GTATCATTGCAGCACTGGGGCCAGATGGTAAGCCCTCCCGTATCGTAGTTATCTACACGACGGGGAGTCA
GGCAACTATGGATGAACGAAATAGACAGATCGCTGAGATAGGTGCCTCACTGATTAAGCATTGGTAACTG
TCAGACCAAGTTTACTCATATATACTTTAGATTGATTTAAAACTTCATTTTTAATTTAAAAGGATCTAGG
TGAAGATCCTTTTTGATAATCTCATGACCAAAATCCCTTAACGTGAGTTTTCGTTCCACTGAGCGTCAGA
CCCCGTAGAAAAGATCAAAGGATCTTCTTGAGATCCTTTTTTTCTGCGCGTAATCTGCTGCTTGCAAACA
AAAAAACCACCGCTACCAGCGGTGGTTTGTTTGCCGGATCAAGAGCTACCAACTCTTTTTCCGAAGGTAA
CTGGCTTCAGCAGAGCGCAGATACCAAATACTGTTCTTCTAGTGTAGCCGTAGTTAGGCCACCACTTCAA
GAACTCTGTAGCACCGCCTACATACCTCGCTCTGCTAATCCTGTTACCAGTGGCTGCTGCCAGTGGCGAT
AAGTCGTGTCTTACCGGGTTGGACTCAAGACGATAGTTACCGGATAAGGCGCAGCGGTCGGGCTGAACGG
GGGGTTCGTGCACACAGCCCAGCTTGGAGCGAACGACCTACACCGAACTGAGATACCTACAGCGTGAGCT
ATGAGAAAGCGCCACGCTTCCCGAAGGGAGAAAGGCGGACAGGTATCCGGTAAGCGGCAGGGTCGGAACA
GGAGAGCGCACGAGGGAGCTTCCAGGGGGAAACGCCTGGTATCTTTATAGTCCTGTCGGGTTTCGCCACC
TCTGACTTGAGCGTCGATTTTTGTGATGCTCGTCAGGGGGGCGGAGCCTATGGAAAAACGCCAGCAACGC
GGCCTTTTTACGGTTCCTGGCCTTTTGCTGGCCTTTTGCTCACATGTTCTTTCCTGCGTTATCCCCTGAT
TCTGTGGATAACCGTATTACCGCCTTTGAGTGAGCTGATACCGCTCGCCGCAGCCGAACGACCGAGCGCA
GCGAGTCAGTGAGCGAGGAAGCGGAAGAGCGCCCAATACGCAAACCGCCTCTCCCCGCGCGTTGGCCGAT
TCATTAATGCAGCTGGCACGACAGGTTTCCCGACTGGAAAGCGGGCAGTGAGCGCAACGCAATTAATGTG
AGTTAGCTCACTCATTAGGCACCCCAGGCTTTACACTTTATGCTTCCGGCTCGTATGTTGTGTGGAATTG
TGAGCGGATAACAATTTCACACAGGAAACAGCTATGACCATGATTACGCCAAGCGCGCAATTAACCCTCA
CTAAAGGGAACAAAAGCTGGAGCTGCAAGCTTAATGTAGTCTTATGCAATACTCTTGTAGTCTTGCAACA
TGGTAACGATGAGTTAGCAACATGCCTTACAAGGAGAGAAAAAGCACCGTGCATGCCGATTGGTGGAAGT
AAGGTGGTACGATCGTGCCTTATTAGGAAGGCAACAGACGGGTCTGACATGGATTGGACGAACCACTGAA
TTGCCGCATTGCAGAGATATTGTATTTAAGTGCCTAGCTCGATACATAAACGGGTCTCTCTGGTTAGACC
AGATCTGAGCCTGGGAGCTCTCTGGCTAACTAGGGAACCCACTGCTTAAGCCTCAATAAAGCTTGCCTTG
AGTGCTTCAAGTAGTGTGTGCCCGTCTGTTGTGTGACTCTGGTAACTAGAGATCCCTCAGACCCTTTTAG
TCAGTGTGGAAAATCTCTAGCAGTGGCGCCCGAACAGGGACTTGAAAGCGAAAGGGAAACCAGAGGAGCT
CTCTCGACGCAGGACTCGGCTTGCTGAAGCGCGCACGGCAAGAGGCGAGGGGCGGCGACTGGTGAGTACG
CCAAAAATTTTGACTAGCGGAGGCTAGAAGGAGAGAGATGGGTGCGAGAGCGTCAGTATTAAGCGGGGGA
GAATTAGATCGCGATGGGAAAAAATTCGGTTAAGGCCAGGGGGAAAGAAAAAATATAAATTAAAACATAT
AGTATGGGCAAGCAGGGAGCTAGAACGATTCGCAGTTAATCCTGGCCTGTTAGAAACATCAGAAGGCTGT
AGACAAATACTGGGACAGCTACAACCATCCCTTCAGACAGGATCAGAAGAACTTAGATCATTATATAATA
CAGTAGCAACCCTCTATTGTGTGCATCAAAGGATAGAGATAAAAGACACCAAGGAAGCTTTAGACAAGAT
AGAGGAAGAGCAAAACAAAAGTAAGACCACCGCACAGCAAGCGGCCGCTGATCTTCAGACCTGGAGGAGG
AGATATGAGGGACAATTGGAGAAGTGAATTATATAAATATAAAGTAGTAAAAATTGAACCATTAGGAGTA
GCACCCACCAAGGCAAAGAGAAGAGTGGTGCAGAGAGAAAAAAGAGCAGTGGGAATAGGAGCTTTGTTCC
TTGGGTTCTTGGGAGCAGCAGGAAGCACTATGGGCGCAGCGTCAATGACGCTGACGGTACAGGCCAGACA
ATTATTGTCTGGTATAGTGCAGCAGCAGAACAATTTGCTGAGGGCTATTGAGGCGCAACAGCATCTGTTG
CAACTCACAGTCTGGGGCATCAAGCAGCTCCAGGCAAGAATCCTGGCTGTGGAAAGATACCTAAAGGATC
AACAGCTCCTGGGGATTTGGGGTTGCTCTGGAAAACTCATTTGCACCACTGCTGTGCCTTGGAATGCTAG
TTGGAGTAATAAATCTCTGGAACAGATTTGGAATCACACGACCTGGATGGAGTGGGACAGAGAAATTAAC
AATTACACAAGCTTAATACACTCCTTAATTGAAGAATCGCAAAACCAGCAAGAAAAGAATGAACAAGAAT
TATTGGAATTAGATAAATGGGCAAGTTTGTGGAATTGGTTTAACATAACAAATTGGCTGTGGTATATAAA
ATTATTCATAATGATAGTAGGAGGCTTGGTAGGTTTAAGAATAGTTTTTGCTGTACTTTCTATAGTGAAT
AGAGTTAGGCAGGGATATTCACCATTATCGTTTCAGACCCACCTCCCAACCCCGAGGGGACCCGACAGGC
CCGAAGGAATAGAAGAAGAAGGTGGAGAGAGAGACAGAGACAGATCCATTCGATTAGTGAACGGATCTCG
ACGGTATCGGTTAACTTTTAAAAGAAAAGGGGGGATTGGGGGGTACAGTGCAGGGGAAAGAATAGTAGAC
ATAATAGCAACAGACATACAAACTAAAGAATTACAAAAACAAATTACAAAAATTCAAAATTTTATCGATC
ACGAGACTAGCCTCGAGCTGGCTGCAGTAACGCCATTTTGCAAGGCATGGAAAAATACCAAACCAAGAAT
AGAGAAGTTCAGATCAAGGGCGGGTACATGAAAATAGCTAACGTTGGGCCAAACAGGATATCTGCGGTGA
GCAGTTTCGGCCCCGGCCCGGGGCCAAGAACAGATGGTCACCGCAGTTTCGGCCCCGGCCCGAGGCCAAG
AACAGATGGTCCCCAGATATGGCCCAACCCTCAGCAGTTTCTTAAGACCCATCAGATGTTTCCAGGCTCC
CCCAAGGACCTGAAATGACCCTGCGCCTTATTTGAATTAACCAATCAGCCTGCTTCTCGCTTCTGTTCGC
GCGCTTCTGCTTCCCGAGCTCTATAAAAGAGCTCACAACCCCTCACTCGGCGCGCCAGTCCTCCGACAGA
CTGAGTCGGCCGGTCGAATCAAGCTTATCGATACCGTCGACGGATCCGCTAGCCCGCGGTTCGAAATGGG
CACGACTGGGCTGGAGAGTCTGAGTCTGGGGGACCGCGGAGCTGCCCCCACCGTCACCTCTAGTGAGCGC
CTAGTCCCAGACCCGCCGAATGACCTCCGCAAAGAAGATGTTGCTATGGAATTGGAAAGAGTGGGAGAAG
ATGAGGAACAAATGATGATAAAAAGAAGCAGTGAATGTAATCCCTTGCTACAAGAACCCATCGCTTCTGC
TCAGTTTGGTGCTACTGCAGGAACAGAATGCCGTAAGTCTGTCCCATGTGGATGGGAAAGAGTTGTGAAG
CAAAGGTTATTTGGGAAGACAGCAGGAAGATTTGATGTGTACTTTATCAGCCCACAAGGACTGAAGTTCA
GATCCAAAAGTTCACTTGCTAATTATCTTCACAAAAATGGAGAGACTTCTCTTAAGCCAGAAGATTTTGA
TTTTACTGTACTTTCTAAAAGGGGTATCAAGTCAAGATATAAAGACTGCAGCATGGCAGCCCTGACATCC
CATCTACAAAACCAAAGTAACAATTCAAACTGGAACCTCAGGACCCGAAGCAAGTGCAAAAAGGATGTGT
TTATGCCGCCAAGTAGTAGTTCAGAGTTGCAGGAGAGCAGAGGACTCTCTAACTTTACTTCCACTCATTT
GCTTTTGAAAGAAGATGAGGGTGTTGATGATGTTAACTTCAGAAAGGTTAGAAAGCCCAAAGGAAAGGTG
ACTATTTTGAAAGGAATCCCAATTAAGAAAACTAAAAAAGGATGTAGGAAGAGCTGTTCAGGTTTTGTTC
AAAGTGATAGCAAAAGAGAATCTGTGTGTAATAAAGCAGATGCTGAAAGTGAACCTGTTGCACAAAAAAG
TCAGCTTGATAGAACTGTCTGCATTTCTGATGCTGGAGCATGTGGTGAGACCCTCAGTGTGACCAGTGAA
GAAAACAGCCTTGTAAAAAAAAAAGAAAGATCATTGAGTTCAGGATCAAATTTTTGTTCTGAACAAAAAA
CTTCTGGCATCATAAACAAATTTTGTTCAGCCAAAGACTCAGAACACAACGAGAAGTATGAGGATACCTT
TTTAGAATCTGAAGAAATCGGAACAAAAGTAGAAGTTGTGGAAAGGAAAGAACATTTGCATACTGACATT
TTAAAACGTGGCTCTGAAATGGACAACAACTGCTCACCAACCAGGAAAGACTTCACTGAAGATACCATCC
CACGAACACAGATAGAAAGAAGGAAAACAAGCCTGTATTTTTCCAGCAAATATAACAAAGAAGCTCTTAG
CCCCCCACGACGTAAAGCCTTTAAG
[420 nt withheld, positions 6655-7074]
TTAAGTCTATCTTAAACCGGTCGGATCCCCCGGGCTGCAGGAATTCGAGCATCTTACCGCCATTTATTCC
CATATTTGTTCTGTTTTTCTTGATTTGGGTATACATTTAAATGTTAATAAAACAAAATGGTGGGGCAATC
ATTTACATTTTTAGGGATATGTAATTACTAGTTCAGGTGTATTGCCACAAGACAAACATGTTAAGAAACT
TTCCCGTTATTTACGCTCTGTTCCTGTTAATCAACCTCTGGATTACAAAATTTGTGAAAGATTGACTGAT
ATTCTTAACTATGTTGCTCCTTTTACGCTGTGTGGATATGCTGCTTTAATGCCTCTGTATCATGCTATTG
CTTCCCGTACGGCTTTCGTTTTCTCCTCCTTGTATAAATCCTGGTTGCTGTCTCTTTATGAGGAGTTGTG
GCCCGTTGTCCGTCAACGTGGCGTGGTGTGCTCTGTGTTTGCTGACGCAACCCCCACTGGCTGGGGCATT
GCCACCACCTGTCAACTCCTTTCTGGGACTTTCGCTTTCCCCCTCCCGATCGCCACGGCAGAACTCATCG
CCGCCTGCCTTGCCCGCTGCTGGACAGGGGCTAGGTTGCTGGGCACTGATAATTCCGTGGTGTTGTCGGG
GAAGCTGACGTCCTTTGCAATTCGATATCAAGCTGTACCTTCTAGATGTACAGCGATTGAAGCGCTTCTA
GACCAATGACTTACAAGGCAGCTGTAGATCTTAGCCACTTTTTAAAAGAAAAGGGGGGACTGGAAGGGCT
AATTCACTCCCAACGAAGACAAGATCTGCTTTTTGCTTGTACTGGGTCTCTCTGGTTAGACCAGATCTGA
GCCTGGGAGCTCTCTGGCTAACTAGGGAACCCACTGCTTAAGCCTCAATAAAGCTTGCCTTGAGTGCTTC
AAGTAGTGTGTGCCCGTCTGTTGTGTGACTCTGGTAACTAGAGATCCCTCAGACCCTTTTAGTCAGTGTG
GAAAATCTCTAGCAGTAGTAGTTCATGTCATCTTATTATTCAGTATTTATAACTTGCAAAGAAATGAATA
TCAGAGAGTGAGAGGAACTTGTTTATTGCAGCTTATAATGGTTACAAATAAAGCAATAGCATCACAAATT
TCACAAATAAAGCATTTTTTTCACTGCATTCTAGTTGTGGTTTGTCCAAACTCATCAATGTATCTTATCA
TGTCTGGCTCTAGCTATCCCGCCCCTAACTCCGCCCATCCCGCCCCTAACTCCGCCCAGTTCCGCCCATT
CTCCGCCCCATGGCTGACTAATTTTTTTT
