>Addgene plasmid #219202 | SFFV-MBD4-Brd 260 | depositor partial sequence | sequence record 428086 | TF ORF
ATGGGCACGACTGGGCTGGAGAGTCTGAGTCTGGGGGACCGCGGAGCTGCCCCCACCGTCACCTCTAGTG
AGCGCCTAGTCCCAGACCCGCCGAATGACCTCCGCAAAGAAGATGTTGCTATGGAATTGGAAAGAGTGGG
AGAAGATGAGGAACAAATGATGATAAAAAGAAGCAGTGAATGTAATCCCTTGCTACAAGAACCCATCGCT
TCTGCTCAGTTTGGTGCTACTGCAGGAACAGAATGCCGTAAGTCTGTCCCATGTGGATGGGAAAGAGTTG
TGAAGCAAAGGTTATTTGGGAAGACAGCAGGAAGATTTGATGTGTACTTTATCAGCCCACAAGGACTGAA
GTTCAGATCCAAAAGTTCACTTGCTAATTATCTTCACAAAAATGGAGAGACTTCTCTTAAGCCAGAAGAT
TTTGATTTTACTGTACTTTCTAAAAGGGGTATCAAGTCAAGATATAAAGACTGCAGCATGGCAGCCCTGA
CATCCCATCTACAAAACCAAAGTAACAATTCAAACTGGAACCTCAGGACCCGAAGCAAGTGCAAAAAGGA
TGTGTTTATGCCGCCAAGTAGTAGTTCAGAGTTGCAGGAGAGCAGAGGACTCTCTAACTTTACTTCCACT
CATTTGCTTTTGAAAGAAGATGAGGGTGTTGATGATGTTAACTTCAGAAAGGTTAGAAAGCCCAAAGGAA
AGGTGACTATTTTGAAAGGAATCCCAATTAAGAAAACTAAAAAAGGATGTAGGAAGAGCTGTTCAGGTTT
TGTTCAAAGTGATAGCAAAAGAGAATCTGTGTGTAATAAAGCAGATGCTGAAAGTGAACCTGTTGCACAA
AAAAGTCAGCTTGATAGAACTGTCTGCATTTCTGATGCTGGAGCATGTGGTGAGACCCTCAGTGTGACCA
GTGAAGAAAACAGCCTTGTAAAAAAAAAAGAAAGATCATTGAGTTCAGGATCAAATTTTTGTTCTGAACA
AAAAACTTCTGGCATCATAAACAAATTTTGTTCAGCCAAAGACTCAGAACACAACGAGAAGTATGAGGAT
ACCTTTTTAGAATCTGAAGAAATCGGAACAAAAGTAGAAGTTGTGGAAAGGAAAGAACATTTGCATACTG
ACATTTTAAAACGTGGCTCTGAAATGGACAACAACTGCTCACCAACCAGGAAAGACTTCACTGAAGATAC
CATCCCACGAACACAGATAGAAAGAAGGAAAACAAGCCTGTATTTTTCCAGCAAATATAACAAAGAAGCT
CTTAGCCCCCCACGACGTAAAGCCTTTAAG
[420 nt withheld, positions 1291-1710]
TTAAGTCTATCTTAA
