>Addgene plasmid #219202 | SFFV-MBD4-Brd 260 | depositor partial sequence | sequence record 428087 | Barcode sequence
TGTACAGCGATTGAAGCGCT
